>Addgene plasmid #9014 | 1071 pBabe puroL myr Akt T308A S473A | addgene partial sequence | sequence record 17626 | 9014 with pBABE 5'
GCTTCCACCACCATGGGGAGCAGCAAGAGCAAGCCCAAGGACCCCAGCCAGCGCGCCTACGCCTACGACG
TGCCCGACTACGCCTCCCTCGGATCCATGAGCGACGTGGCTATTGTGAAGGAGGGTTGGCTGCACAAACG
AGGGGAGTACATCAAGACCTGGCGGCCACGCTACTTCCTCCTCAAGAATGATGGCACCTTCATTGGCTAC
AAGGAGCGGCCGCAGGATGTGGACCAACGTGAGGCTCCCCTCAACAACTTCTCTGTGGCGCAGTGCCAGC
TGATGAAGACGGAGCGGCCCCGGCCCAACACCTTCATCATCCGCTGCCTGCAGTGGACCACTGTCATCGA
ACGCACCTTCCATGTGGAGACTCCTGAGGAGCGGGAGGAGTGGACAACCGCCATCCAGACTGTGGCTGAC
GGCCTCA
