[The description below was written by a language model from this plasmid's Addgene catalogue record.]
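Description:
1071 pBabe puroL myr Akt T308A S473A is a retroviral mammalian expression plasmid built on the pBabe puro L backbone (about 5.2 kb without insert). It is maintained in E. coli as a high-copy plasmid under ampicillin selection, and it carries a puromycin marker for selecting transduced or transfected mammalian cells. No feature table accompanies the record, so the promoters and viral elements are not explicitly listed. pBabe-type vectors generally express the insert from the retroviral LTR and rely on a packaging signal, so that the transcript can be packaged into retroviral particles in a packaging cell line and stably integrated into target cells.

The payload is a roughly 1.5 kb human AKT1 coding sequence cloned between BamHI and EcoRI sites, both of which are retained. It is fused at the N terminus to a backbone-encoded myristoylation signal and an HA epitope tag. The myristoylation signal targets Akt to membranes, which in the wild-type context yields a constitutively active kinase. Here, however, the two key activating phosphorylation sites are replaced by alanine (T308A in the activation loop and S473A in the C-terminal hydrophobic motif), so the protein cannot be phosphorylated at these positions. The construct is therefore best suited as a non-activatable control alongside myristoylated wild-type Akt in studies of PI3K/Akt signalling, although the record does not state this purpose directly. The depositor notes that the HA tag differs from the canonical epitope by one residue, so not all anti-HA antibodies will recognise it.
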