Addgene plasmid #9014: 1071 pBabe puroL myr Akt T308A S473A
Depositing lab: William Sellers. Depositing organization: Dana-Farber Cancer Institute. Publication: Growth factor requirements and basal phenotype of an immortalized mammary epithelial cell line. DiRenzo J, Signoretti S, Nakamura N, Rivera-Gonzalez R, Sellers W, Loda M, Brown M. Cancer Res. 2002 Jan 1. 62(1):89-98. PubMed 11782364.
Backbone
  Vector backbone: pBabe puro L
  Backbone size w/o insert (bp): 5200
  Vector type: Mammalian Expression, Retroviral
  Selectable markers: Puromycin
Growth in bacteria
  Bacterial resistance: Ampicillin, 100 μg/mL
  Growth temperature: 37°C
  Growth strain: DH5alpha
  Copy number: High Copy
Gene/Insert
  Gene/Insert name: Akt1 T308A S473A (alt names: Akt1; Akt)
  Species: H. sapiens (human)
  Insert size (bp): 1500
  Mutation: T308A S473A
  Entrez Gene: AKT1 (a.k.a. AKT, PKB, PKB-ALPHA, PRKBA, RAC, RAC-ALPHA)
  Tag / fusion protein: Myr (N terminal on backbone); HA (N terminal on backbone)
  Cloning method: Restriction Enzyme; 5′ cloning site BamHI (not destroyed); 3′ cloning site EcoRI (not destroyed)
  Sequencing primers: 5′ pBabe5
Terms and licenses: Academic/Nonprofit Terms; Industry Terms: Not Available to Industry
Depositor comments: The sequence of the HA tag in this plasmid is YAYDVPDYA instead of YPYDVPDYA. Not all HA antibodies will recognize this sequence. Cell Signaling Technology's HA antibody #2367 will work.
How to cite: 1071 pBabe puroL myr Akt T308A S473A was a gift from William Sellers (Addgene plasmid # 9014 ; http://n2t.net/addgene:9014 ; RRID:Addgene_9014)
